Addgene plasmid #50334: pICSL70004
Depositing lab: Nicola Patron. Depositing organization: Sainsbury Laboratory, Norwich. Publication: A golden gate modular cloning toolbox for plants. Engler C, Youles M, Gruetzner R, Ehnert TM, Werner S, Jones JD, Patron NJ, Marillonnet S. ACS Synth Biol. 2014 Nov 21;3(11):839-43. doi: 10.1021/sb4001504. Epub 2014 Feb 20. PubMed 24933124.
Backbone
  Vector backbone: pICH41331
  Vector type: plant expression
Growth in bacteria
  Bacterial resistance: Spectinomycin, 50 μg/mL
  Growth temperature: 37°C
  Growth strain: DH5alpha
  Copy number: High Copy
Gene/Insert
  Gene/Insert name: kanamycin/neomycin/paromomycin resistance cassette (Nos promoter (A. tumefaciens) + NptII (E.coli) + Ocs terminator (A. tumefaci
  Mutation: BsaI/BbsI sites removed by point-mutation
  Cloning method: Restriction Enzyme; 5′ cloning site BpiI (destroyed during cloning); 3′ cloning site BpiI (destroyed during cloning)
Terms and licenses: Academic/Nonprofit Terms; Industry Terms: Not Available to Industry
Depositor comments: insert can be released with BsaI
How to cite: pICSL70004 was a gift from Nicola Patron (Addgene plasmid # 50334 ; http://n2t.net/addgene:50334 ; RRID:Addgene_50334)
