[The description below was written by a language model from this plasmid's Addgene catalogue record and pLannotate feature annotations shown in this document.]
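Description:
pICSL70004 is a Golden Gate Modular Cloning (MoClo) parts plasmid from a plant synthetic-biology toolbox. It is built in the pICH41331 backbone and catalogued as a plant expression vector. It is a small (about 4.1 kb) plasmid that replicates in E. coli from a high-copy ColE1/pUC-type origin and is selected with spectinomycin through an aadA gene. The short integrase, gentamicin acetyltransferase and lacI fragments in the annotation appear to be remnants flanking the resistance cassette and cloning region rather than functional genes. No T-DNA borders or Agrobacterium-compatible origin are annotated, so the plasmid serves as a donor of a module rather than as a binary vector for plant transformation.

The payload is a complete plant selectable-marker transcription unit. It consists of the Agrobacterium tumefaciens nopaline synthase (Nos) promoter, the nptII aminoglycoside phosphotransferase coding sequence from Tn5, and the octopine synthase (Ocs) terminator. The feature table also shows a tobacco mosaic virus Ω leader, a translational enhancer, between the promoter and the coding sequence; the catalogue insert name does not mention this element. In plant cells the cassette confers resistance to kanamycin, neomycin and paromomycin.

Internal BsaI and BbsI/BpiI recognition sites were removed by point mutation, so the cassette is compatible with Type IIS assembly. It was inserted using BpiI sites that were destroyed during cloning, and the depositor notes that it can be released intact with BsaI. This allows the pre-assembled marker to be moved in a single Golden Gate reaction into higher-level acceptor vectors. There it can be combined with other transcription units to build multigene constructs for plant transformation and the selection of transgenic tissue.
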