Features (pLannotate 1.2.2; 10 found; start..end, strand, type, name):
    180..234     +  misc_feature   TMV Ω: translational enhancer from the tobacco mosaic virus 5'-leader sequence (Gallie et al., 1988)
    240..1030    +  CDS            NeoR/KanR (fragment): aminoglycoside phosphotransferase from Tn5; aph(3')-II (or nptII); confers resistance to neomycin, kanamycin, and G418 (Geneticin®)
   1057..1762    +  terminator     OCS terminator: octopine synthase terminator
   1888..1992    +  promoter       AmpR promoter: bla
   1983..2063    -  CDS            int (fragment): INT2_ECOLX - Protein inferred from homology: Swiss-Prot protein existence level 3. Putative integrase believed to be involved in the insertion of antibiotic resistance genes into plasmids and transposons. From Escherichia coli.
   2151..2207    +  CDS            GmR (fragment): gentamycin acetyltransferase; aacC1; confers resistance to gentamycin
   2214..3002    +  CDS            aadA: S3AD_ECOLX - Experimental evidence at protein level: Swiss-Prot protein existence level 1. Mediates bacterial resistance to the antibiotics streptomycin and spectinomycin. From Escherichia coli.
   3176..3764    +  rep_origin     ori: high-copy-number ColE1/pMB1/pBR322/pUC origin of replication
   3947..3996    +  CDS            lacI (fragment): lac repressor; lacI; The lac repressor binds to the lac operator to inhibit transcription in E. coli. This inhibition can be relieved by adding lactose or isopropyl-β-D-thiogalactopyranoside (IPTG).
   4090..149     +  promoter       NOS promoter (across the origin): nopaline synthase promoter
>Addgene plasmid #50334 | pICSL70004 | addgene full sequence | sequence record 497539 | Addgene NGS Result
CGGGTTTCTGGAGTTTAATGAGCTAAGCACATACGTCAGAAACCATTATTGCGCGTTCAAAAGTCGCCTA
AGGTCACTATCAGCTAGCAAATATTTCTTGTCAAAAATGCTCCACTGACGTTCCATAAATTCCCCTCGGT
ATCCAATTAGAGTCTCATATTCACTCTCCTATTTTTACAACAATTACCAACAACAACAAACAACAAACAA
CATTACAATTACATTTACAATTACCATGGTTGAACAAGATGGATTGCACGCAGGTTCTCCGGCCGCTTGG
GTGGAGAGGCTATTCGGCTATGACTGGGCACAACAGACAATCGGCTGCTCTGATGCCGCCGTGTTCCGGC
TGTCAGCGCAGGGGCGCCCGGTTCTTTTTGTCAAGACCGACCTGTCCGGTGCCCTGAATGAACTGCAGGA
CGAGGCAGCGCGGCTATCGTGGCTGGCCACGACGGGCGTTCCTTGCGCAGCTGTGCTCGACGTTGTCACT
GAAGCGGGAAGGGACTGGCTGCTATTGGGCGAAGTGCCGGGGCAGGATCTCCTGTCATCTCACCTTGCTC
CTGCCGAGAAAGTATCCATCATGGCTGATGCAATGCGGCGGCTGCATACGCTTGATCCGGCTACCTGCCC
ATTCGACCACCAAGCGAAACATCGCATCGAGCGAGCACGTACTCGGATGGAAGCCGGTCTTGTCGATCAG
GATGATCTGGACGAAGAGCATCAGGGGCTCGCGCCAGCCGAACTGTTCGCCAGGCTCAAGGCGCGCATGC
CCGACGGCGAGGATCTCGTCGTGACTCATGGCGATGCCTGCTTGCCGAATATCATGGTGGAAAATGGCCG
CTTTTCTGGATTCATCGACTGTGGCCGGCTGGGTGTGGCGGACCGCTATCAGGACATAGCGTTGGCTACC
CGTGATATTGCTGAAGAGCTTGGCGGCGAATGGGCTGACCGCTTCCTCGTGCTTTACGGTATCGCCGCTC
CCGATTCGCAGCGCATCGCCTTCTATCGCCTTCTTGACGAGTTCTTCTGAGCGGGACTCTGGGGTTCGCT
AGAGTCCTGCTTTAATGAGATATGCGAGACGCCTATGATCGCATGATATTTGCTTTCAATTCTGTTGTGC
ACGTTGTAAAAAACCTGAGCATGTGTAGCTCAGATCCTTACCGCCGGTTTCGGTTCATTCTAATGAATAT
ATCACCCGTTACTATCGTATTTTTATGAATAATATTCTCCGTTCAATTTACTGATTGTACCCTACTACTT
ATATGTACAATATTAAAATGAAAACAATATATTGTGCTGAATAGGTTTATAGCGACATCTATGATAGAGC
GCCACAATAACAAACAATTGCGTTTTATTATTACAAATCCAATTTTAAAAAAAGCGGCAGAACCGGTCAA
ACCTAAAAGACTGATTACATAAATCTTATTCAAATTTCAAAAGTGCCCCAGGGGCTAGTATCTACGACAC
ACCGAGCGGCGAACTAATAACGCTCACTGAAGGGAACTCCGGTTCCCCGCCGGCGCGCATGGGTGAGATT
CCTTGAAGTTGAGTATTGGCCGTCCGCTCTACCGAAAGTTACGGGCACCATTCAACCCGGTCCAGCACGG
CGGCCGGGTAACCGACTTGCTGCCCCGAGAATTATGCAGCATTTTTTTGGTGTATGTGGGCCCCAAATGA
AGTGCAGGTCAAACCTTGACAGTGACGACAAATCGTTGGGCGGGTCCAGGGCGAATTTTGCGACAACATG
TCGAGGCTCAGCCGCTTGAGACCACGAAGTGGCTCTTCAGTGGACGAAAGGGCCTCGTGATACGCCTATT
TTTATAGGTTAATGTCATGATAATAATGGTTTCTTAGACGTCAGGTGGCACTTTTCGGGGAAATGTGCGC
GGAACCCCTATTTGTTTATTTTTCTAAATACATTCAAATATGTATCCGCTCATGAGACAATAACCCTGAT
AAATGCTTCAATAATATTGAAAAAGGAAGAGTATGCGCTCACGCAACTGGTCCAGAACCTTGACCGAACG
CAGCGGTGGTAACGGCGCAGTGGCGGTTTTCATGGCTTGTTATGACTGTTTTTTTTTGGGGTACAGTCTA
TGCCTCGGGCATCCAAGCAGCAAGCGCGTTACGCCGTGGGTCGATGTTTGATGTTATGGAGCAGCAACGA
TGTTACGCAGCAGGGCAGTCGCCCTAAAACAAAGTTAAACATCATGAGGGAAGCGGTGATCGCCGAAGTA
TCGACTCAACTATCAGAGGTAGTTGGCGTCATCGAGCGCCATCTCGAACCGACGTTGCTGGCCGTACATT
TGTACGGCTCCGCAGTGGATGGCGGCCTGAAGCCACACAGCGATATTGATTTGCTGGTTACGGTGACCGT
AAGGCTTGATGAAACAACGCGGCGAGCTTTGATCAACGACCTTTTGGAAACTTCGGCTTCCCCTGGAGAG
AGCGAGATTCTCCGCGCTGTAGAAGTCACCATTGTTGTGCACGACGACATCATTCCGTGGCGTTATCCAG
CTAAGCGCGAACTGCAATTTGGAGAATGGCAGCGCAATGACATTCTTGCAGGTATCTTCGAGCCAGCCAC
GATCGACATTGATCTGGCTATCTTGCTGACAAAAGCAAGAGAACATAGCGTTGCCTTGGTAGGTCCAGCG
GCGGAGGAACTCTTTGATCCGGTTCCTGAACAGGATCTATTTGAGGCGCTAAATGAAACCTTAACGCTAT
GGAACTCGCCGCCCGACTGGGCTGGCGATGAGCGAAATGTAGTGCTTACGTTGTCCCGCATTTGGTACAG
CGCAGTAACCGGCAAAATCGCGCCGAAGGATGTCGCTGCCGACTGGGCAATGGAGCGCCTGCCGGCCCAG
TATCAGCCCGTCATACTTGAAGCTAGACAGGCTTATCTTGGACAAGAAGAAGATCGCTTGGCCTCGCGCG
CAGATCAGTTGGAAGAATTTGTCCATTACGTAAAAGGCGAGATCACCAAGGTAGTCGGCAAATAACTGTC
AGACCAAGTTTACTCATATATACTTTAGATTGATTTAAAACTTCATTTTTAATTTAAAAGGATCTAGGTG
AAGATCCTTTTTGATAATCTCATGACCAAAATCCCTTAACGTGAGTTTTCGTTCCACTGAGCGTCAGACC
CCGTAGAAAAGATCAAAGGATCTTCTTGAGATCCTTTTTTTCTGCGCGTAATCTGCTGCTTGCAAACAAA
AAAACCACCGCTACCAGCGGTGGTTTGTTTGCCGGATCAAGAGCTACCAACTCTTTTTCCGAAGGTAACT
GGCTTCAGCAGAGCGCAGATACCAAATACTGTTCTTCTAGTGTAGCCGTAGTTAGGCCACCACTTCAAGA
ACTCTGTAGCACCGCCTACATACCTCGCTCTGCTAATCCTGTTACCAGTGGCTGCTGCCAGTGGCGATAA
GTCGTGTCTTACCGGGTTGGACTCAAGACGATAGTTACCGGATAAGGCGCAGCGGTCGGGCTGAACGGGG
GGTTCGTGCACACAGCCCAGCTTGGAGCGAACGACCTACACCGAACTGAGATACCTACAGCGTGAGCTAT
GAGAAAGCGCCACGCTTCCCGAAGGGAGAAAGGCGGACAGGTATCCGGTAAGCGGCAGGGTCGGAACAGG
AGAGCGCACGAGGGAGCTTCCAGGGGGAAACGCCTGGTATCTTTATAGTCCTGTCGGGTTTCGCCACCTC
TGACTTGAGCGTCGATTTTTGTGATGCTCGTCAGGGGGGCGGAGCCTATGGAAAAACGCCAGCAACGCGG
CCTTTTTACGGTTCCTGGCCTTTTGCTGGCCTTTTGCTCACATGTTCTTTCCTGCGTTATCCCCTGATTC
TGTGGATAACCGTATTACCGCCTTTGAGTGAGCTGATACCGCTCGCCGCAGCCGAACGACCGAGCGCAGC
GAGTCAGTGAGCGAGGAAGCGGAAGAGCGCCCAATACGCAAACCGCCTCTCCCCGCGCGTTGGCCGATTC
ATTAATCACTCTGTGGTCTCAGGAGCGGAGAATTAAGGGAGTCACGTTATGACCCCCGCCGATGACGCGG
GACAAGCCGTTTTACGTTTGGAACTGACAGAACCGCAACGTTGAAGGAGCCACTGAGCCG
