>Addgene plasmid #50334 | pICSL70004 | addgene partial sequence | sequence record 76446 | pBR322ori-F 5'-GGGAAACGCCTGGTATCTTT-3'
ATTTTTGTGATGCTCGTCAGGGGGGCGGAGCCTATGGAAAAACGCCAGCAACGCGGCCTTTTTACGGTTC
CTGGCCTTTTGCTGGCCTTTTGCTCACATGTTCTTTCCTGCGTTATCCCCTGATTCTGTGGATAACCGTA
TTACCGCCTTTGAGTGAGCTGATACCGCTCGCCGCAGCCGAACGACCGAGCGCAGCGAGTCAGTGAGCGA
GGAAGCGGAAGAGCGCCCAATACGCAAACCGCCTCTCCCCGCGCGTTGGCCGATTCATTAATCACTCTGT
GGTCTCAGGAGCGGAGAATTAAGGGAGTCACGTTATGACCCCCGCCGATGACGCGGGACAAGCCGTTTTA
CGTTTGGAACTGACAGAACCGCAACGTTGAAGGAGCCACTGAGCCGCGGGTTTCTGGAGTTTAATGAGCT
AAGCACATACGTCAGAAACCATTATTGCGCGTTCAAAAGTCGCCTAAGGTCACTATCAGCTAGCAAATAT
TTCTTGTCAAAAATGCTCCACTGACGTTCCATAAATTCCCCTCGGTATCCAATTAGAGTCTCATATTCAC
TCTCCTATTTTTACAACAATTACCAACAACAACAAACAACAAACAACATTACAATTACATTTACAATTAC
CATGGTTGAACAAGATGGATTGCACGCAGGTTCTCCGGCCGCTTGGGTGGAGAGGCTATTCGGCTATGAC
TGGGCACAACAGACAATCGGCTGCTCTGATGCCGCCGTGTTCCGGCTGTCAGCGCAGGGGCGCCCGGTTC
TTTTTGTCAAGACCGACCTGTCCGGTGCCCTGAATGAACTGCAGGACGAGGCAGCGCGGCTATCGTGGCT
GGCCACGACGGGCGTTCCTTGCGCAGCTGTGCTCGACGTTGTCACTGAAGCGGGAAGGGACTGGCTGCTA
TTGGGCGAAGTGCCGGGGCAGGATCTCCTGTCATCTCAC
