>Addgene plasmid #50334 | pICSL70004 | addgene partial sequence | sequence record 76645 | MoCloR 5'-gccacctgacgtctaagaaacc-3'
ATAGGCGTATCACGAGGCCCTTTCGTCCACTGAAGAGCCACTTCGTGGTCTCAAGCGGCTGAGCCTCGAC
ATGTTGTCGCAAAATTCGCCCTGGACCCGCCCAACGATTTGTCGTCACTGTCAAGGTTTGACCTGCACTT
CATTTGGGGCCCACATACACCAAAAAAATGCTGCATAATTCTCGGGGCAGCAAGTCGGTTACCCGGCCGC
CGTGCTGGACCGGGTTGAATGGTGCCCGTAACTTTCGGTAGAGCGGACGGCCAATACTCAACTTCAAGGA
ATCTCACCCATGCGCGCCGGCGGGGAACCGGAGTTCCCTTCAGTGAGCGTTATTAGTTCGCCGCTCGGTG
TGTCGTAGATACTAGCCCCTGGGGCACTTTTGAAATTTGAATAAGATTTATGTAATCAGTCTTTTAGGTT
TGACCGGTTCTGCCGCTTTTTTTAAAATTGGATTTGTAATAATAAAACGCAATTGTTTGTTATTGTGGCG
CTCTATCATAGATGTCGCTATAAACCTATTCAGCACAATATATTGTTTTCATTTTAATATTGTACATATA
AGTAGTAGGGTACAATCAGTAAATTGAACGGAGAATATTATTCATAAAAATACGATAGTAACGGGTGATA
TATTCATTAGAATGAACCGAAACCGGCGGTAAGGATCTGAGCTACACATGCTCAGGTTTTTTACAACGTG
CACAACAGAATTGAAAGCAAATATCATGCGATCATAGGCGTCTCGCATATCTCATTAAAGCAGGACTCTA
GCGAACCCCAGAGTCCCGCTCAGAAGAACTCGTCAAGAAGGCGATAGAAGGCGATGCGCTGCGAATCGGG
AGCGGCGATACCGTAAAGCACGAGGAAGCGGTCAGCCCATTCGCCGCCAAGCTCTTCAGCAATATCACGG
GTAGCCAACGCTATGTCCTGATAGCGGTCCGCCACACCCAGCC
