>Addgene plasmid #50334 | pICSL70004 | addgene partial sequence | sequence record 76646 | NOS-F 5'-GCGTTCAAAAGTCGCCTAAG-3'
AAATGCTCCACTGACGTTCCATAAATTCCCCTCGGTATCCAATTAGAGTCTCATATTCACTCTCCTATTT
TTACAACAATTACCAACAACAACAAACAACAAACAACATTACAATTACATTTACAATTACCATGGTTGAA
CAAGATGGATTGCACGCAGGTTCTCCGGCCGCTTGGGTGGAGAGGCTATTCGGCTATGACTGGGCACAAC
AGACAATCGGCTGCTCTGATGCCGCCGTGTTCCGGCTGTCAGCGCAGGGGCGCCCGGTTCTTTTTGTCAA
GACCGACCTGTCCGGTGCCCTGAATGAACTGCAGGACGAGGCAGCGCGGCTATCGTGGCTGGCCACGACG
GGCGTTCCTTGCGCAGCTGTGCTCGACGTTGTCACTGAAGCGGGAAGGGACTGGCTGCTATTGGGCGAAG
TGCCGGGGCAGGATCTCCTGTCATCTCACCTTGCTCCTGCCGAGAAAGTATCCATCATGGCTGATGCAAT
GCGGCGGCTGCATACGCTTGATCCGGCTACCTGCCCATTCGACCACCAAGCGAAACATCGCATCGAGCGA
GCACGTACTCGGATGGAAGCCGGTCTTGTCGATCAGGATGATCTGGACGAAGAGCATCAGGGGCTCGCGC
CAGCCGAACTGTTCGCCAGGCTCAAGGCGCGCATGCCCGACGGCGAGGATCTCGTCGTGACTCATGGCGA
TGCCTGCTTGCCGAATATCATGGTGGAAAATGGCCGCTTTTCTGGATTCATCGACTGTGGCCGGCTGGGT
GTGGCGGACCGCTATCAGGACATAGCGTTGGCTACCCGTGATATTGCTGAAGAGCTTGGCGGCGAATGGG
CTGACCGCTTCCTCGTGCTTTACGGTATCGCCGCTCCCGATTCGCAGCGCATCGCCTTCTATCGCCTTCT
TGACGA
